>Addgene plasmid #236963 | NanoLuc-MBP Fusion Vector | addgene full sequence | sequence record 473336 | Addgene NGS Result
TCAATATTGGCCATTAGCCATATTATTCATTGGTTATATAGCATAAATCAATATTGGCTATTGGCCATTG
CATACGTTGTATCTATATCATAATATGTACATTTATATTGGCTCATGTCCAATATGACCGCCATGTTGGC
ATTGATTATTGACTAGTTATTAATAGTAATCAATTACGGGGTCATTAGTTCATAGCCCATATATGGAGTT
CCGCGTTACATAACTTACGGTAAATGGCCCGCCTGGCTGACCGCCCAACGACCCCCGCCCATTGACGTCA
ATAATGACGTATGTTCCCATAGTAACGCCAATAGGGACTTTCCATTGACGTCAATGGGTGGAGTATTTAC
GGTAAACTGCCCACTTGGCAGTACATCAAGTGTATCATATGCCAAGTCCGCCCCCTATTGACGTCAATGA
CGGTAAATGGCCCGCCTGGCATTATGCCCAGTACATGACCTTACGGGACTTTCCTACTTGGCAGTACATC
TACGTATTAGTCATCGCTATTACCATGGTGATGCGGTTTTGGCAGTACACCAATGGGCGTGGATAGCGGT
TTGACTCACGGGGATTTCCAAGTCTCCACCCCATTGACGTCAATGGGAGTTTGTTTTGGCACCAAAATCA
ACGGGACTTTCCAAAATGTCGTAATAACCCCGCCCCGTTGACGCAAATGGGCGGTAGGCGTGTACGGTGG
GAGGTCTATATAAGCAGAGCTGGTTTAGTGAACCGTCAGATCACTAGAAGCTTTATTGCGGTAGTTTATC
ACAGTTAAATTGCTAACGCAGTCAGTGCTTCTGACACAACAGTCTCGAACTTAAGCTGCAGAAGTTGGTC
GTGAGGCACTGGGCAGGTAAGTATCAAGGTTACAAGACAGGTTTAAGGAGACCAATAGAAACTGGGCTTG
TCGAGACAGAGAAGACTCTTGCGTTTCTGATAGGCACCTATTGGTCTTACTGACATCCACTTTGCCTTTC
TCTCCACAGGTGTCCACTCCCAGTTCAATTACAGCTCTTAAGGCTAGAGTATTAATACGACTCACTATAG
GGCTAGCGCTCACCATGGTCTTCACACTCGAAGATTTCGTTGGGGACTGGCGACAGACAGCCGGCTACAA
CCTGGACCAAGTCCTTGAACAGGGAGGTGTGTCCAGTTTGTTTCAGAATCTCGGGGTGTCCGTAACTCCG
ATCCAAAGGATTGTCCTGAGCGGTGAAAATGGGCTGAAGATCGACATCCATGTCATCATCCCGTATGAAG
GTCTGAGCGGCGACCAAATGGGCCAGATCGAAAAAATTTTTAAGGTGGTGTACCCTGTGGATGATCATCA
CTTTAAGGTGATCCTGCACTATGGCACACTGGTAATCGACGGGGTTACGCCGAACATGATCGACTATTTC
GGACGGCCGTATGAAGGCATCGCCGTGTTCGACGGCAAAAAGATCACTGTAACAGGGACCCTGTGGAACG
GCAACAAAATTATCGACGAGCGCCTGATCAACCCCGACGGCTCCCTGCTGTTCCGAGTAACCATCAACGG
AGTGACCGGCTGGCGGCTGTGCGAACGCATTCTGGCGGGCTCGAGCGGCGCGATCGCCATGGCGTCACAG
AAGAGACCCTCCCAGAGGCACGGATCCAAGTACCTGGCCACAGCAAGTACCATGGACCATGCCAGGCATG
GCTTCCTCCCAAGGCACAGAGACACGGGCATCCTTGACTCCATCGGGCGCTTCTTTGGCGGTGACAGGGG
TGCGCCCAAGCGGGGCTCTGGCAAGGACTCACACCACCCGGCAAGAACTGCTCACTACGGCTCCCTGCCC
CAGAAGTCACACGGCCGGACCCAAGATGAAAACCCCGTAGTCCACTTCTTCAAGAACATTGTGACGCCTC
GCACACCACCCCCGTCGCAGGGAAAGGGGAGAGGACTGTCCCTGAGCAGATTTAGCTGGGGGGCCGAAGG
CCAGAGACCAGGATTTGGCTACGGAGGCAGAGCGTCCGACTATAAATCGGCTCACAAGGGATTCAAGGGA
GTCGATGCCCAGGGCACGCTTTCCAAAATTTTTAAGCTGGGAGGAAGAGATAGTCGCTCTGGATCACCCA
TGGCTAGACGCGTTTAAACGAATTCGGGCTCGGTACCCGGGGATCCTCTAGAGTCGACCTGCAGGCATGC
AAGCTGATCCGGCTGCTAACAAAGCCCGAAAGGAAGCTGAGTTGGCTGCTGCCACCGCTGAGCAATAACT
AGCATAACCCCTTGGGGCGGCCGCTTCGAGCAGACATGATAAGATACATTGATGAGTTTGGACAAACCAC
AACTAGAATGCAGTGAAAAAAATGCTTTATTTGTGAAATTTGTGATGCTATTGCTTTATTTGTAACCATT
ATAAGCTGCAATAAACAAGTTAACAACAACAATTGCATTCATTTTATGTTTCAGGTTCAGGGGGAGATGT
GGGAGGTTTTTTTAAGCAAGTAAAACCTCTACAAATGTGGTAAAATCGAATTTTAACAAAATATTAACGC
TTACAATTTCCTGATGCGGTATTTTCTCCTTACGCATCTGTGCGGTATTTCACACCGCATACGCGGATCT
GCGCAGCACCATGGCCTGAAATAACCTCTGAAAGAGGAACTTGGTTAGGTACCTTCTGAGGCGGAAAGAA
CCAGCTGTGGAATGTGTGTCAGTTAGGGTGTGGAAAGTCCCCAGGCTCCCCAGCAGGCAGAAGTATGCAA
AGCATGCATCTCAATTAGTCAGCAACCAGGTGTGGAAAGTCCCCAGGCTCCCCAGCAGGCAGAAGTATGC
AAAGCATGCATCTCAATTAGTCAGCAACCATAGTCCCGCCCCTAACTCCGCCCATCCCGCCCCTAACTCC
GCCCAGTTCCGCCCATTCTCCGCCCCATGGCTGACTAATTTTTTTTATTTATGCAGAGGCCGAGGCCGCC
TCGGCCTCTGAGCTATTCCAGAAGTAGTGAGGAGGCTTTTTTGGAGGCCTAGGCTTTTGCAAAAAGCTTA
ATTAACTGTTGACAATTAATCATCGGCATAGTATATCGGCATAGTATAATACGACAAGGTGAGGAACTAA
ACCCAGGAGGCAGATCATGATTGAACAAGATGGATTGCACGCAGGTTCTCCGGCCGCTTGGGTGGAGAGG
CTATTCGGCTATGACTGGGCACAACAGACAATCGGCTGCTCTGATGCCGCCGTGTTCCGGCTGTCAGCGC
AGGGGCGCCCGGTTCTTTTTGTCAAGACCGACCTGTCCGGTGCCCTGAATGAACTGCAGGACGAGGCAGC
GCGGCTATCGTGGCTGGCCACGACGGGCGTTCCTTGCGCAGCTGTGCTCGACGTTGTCACTGAAGCGGGA
AGGGACTGGCTGCTATTGGGCGAAGTGCCGGGGCAGGATCTCCTGTCATCTCACCTTGCTCCTGCCGAGA
AAGTATCCATCATGGCTGATGCAATGCGGCGGCTGCATACGCTTGATCCGGCTACCTGCCCATTCGACCA
CCAAGCGAAACATCGCATCGAGCGAGCACGTACTCGGATGGAAGCCGGTCTTGTCGATCAGGATGATCTG
GACGAAGAGCATCAGGGGCTCGCGCCAGCCGAACTGTTCGCCAGGCTCAAGGCGCGCATGCCCGACGGCG
AGGATCTCGTCGTGACCCATGGCGATGCCTGCTTGCCGAATATCATGGTGGAAAATGGCCGCTTTTCTGG
ATTCATCGACTGTGGCCGGCTGGGTGTGGCGGACCGCTATCAGGACATAGCGTTGGCTACCCGTGATATT
GCTGAAGAGCTTGGCGGCGAATGGGCTGACCGCTTCCTCGTGCTTTACGGTATCGCCGCTCCCGATTCGC
AGCGCATCGCCTTCTATCGCCTTCTTGACGAGTTCTTCTGAGCGGGACTCTGGGGTTCGAAATGACCGAC
CAAGCGACGCCCAACCTGCCATCACGATGGCCGCAATAAAATATCTTTATTTTCATTACATCTGTGTGTT
GGTTTTTTGTGTGAATCGATAGCGATAAGGATCCTCTTTGCGCTTGCGTTTTCCCTTGTCCAGATAGCCC
AGTAGCTGACATTCATCCGGGGTCAGCACCGTTTCTGCGGACTGGCTTTCTACCCGGTATCAGCTCACTC
AAAGGCGGTAATACGGTTATCCACAGAATCAGGGGATAACGCAGGAAAGAACATGTGAGCAAAAGGCCAG
CAAAAGGCCAGGAACCGTAAAAAGGCCGCGTTGCTGGCGTTTTTCCATAGGCTCCGCCCCCCTGACGAGC
ATCACAAAAATCGACGCTCAAGTCAGAGGTGGCGAAACCCGACAGGACTATAAAGATACCAGGCGTTTCC
CCCTGGAAGCTCCCTCGTGCGCTCTCCTGTTCCGACCCTGCCGCTTACCGGATACCTGTCCGCCTTTCTC
CCTTCGGGAAGCGTGGCGCTTTCTCATAGCTCACGCTGTAGGTATCTCAGTTCGGTGTAGGTCGTTCGCT
CCAAGCTGGGCTGTGTGCACGAACCCCCCGTTCAGCCCGACCGCTGCGCCTTATCCGGTAACTATCGTCT
TGAGTCCAACCCGGTAAGACACGACTTATCGCCACTGGCAGCAGCCACTGGTAACAGGATTAGCAGAGCG
AGGTATGTAGGCGGTGCTACAGAGTTCTTGAAGTGGTGGCCTAACTACGGCTACACTAGAAGGACAGTAT
TTGGTATCTGCGCTCTGCTGAAGCCAGTTACCTTCGGAAAAAGAGTTGGTAGCTCTTGATCCGGCAAACA
AACCACCGCTGGTAGCGGTGGTTTTTTTGTTTGCAAGCAGCAGATTACGCGCAGAAAAAAAGGATTTCAA
GAAGATCCTTTGATCTTTTCTACGGGGTCTGACGCTCAGTGGAACGAAAACTCACGTTAAGGGATTTTGG
TCATGAGATTATCAAAAAGGATCTTCACCTAGATCCTTTTATAGTCCGGAAATACAGGAACGCACGCTGG
ATGGCCCTTCGCTGGGATGGTGAAACCATGAAAAATGGCAGCTTCAGTGGATTAAGTGGGGGTAATGTGG
CCTGTACCCTCTGGTTGCATAGGTATTCATACGGTTAAAATTTATCAGGCGCGATTGCGGCAGTTTTTCG
GGTGGTTTGTTGCCATTTTTACCTGTCTGCTGCCGTGATCGCGCTGAACGCGTTTTAGCGGTGCGTACAA
TTAAGGGATTATGGTAAATCCACTTACTGTCTGCCCTCGTAGCCATCGAGATAAACCGCAGTACTCCGGC
CACGATGCGTCCGGCGTAGAGGATCGAGATCT
Features (pLannotate 1.2.2; 20 found; start..end, strand, type, name):
    140..517     +  enhancer       CMV enhancer: human cytomegalovirus immediate early enhancer
    519..718     +  promoter       CMV promoter: human cytomegalovirus (CMV) immediate early promoter
    857..989     +  intron         chimeric intron: chimera between introns from human β-globin and immunoglobulin heavy chain genes
   1033..1051    +  promoter       T7 promoter: promoter for bacteriophage T7 RNA polymerase
   1065..1577    +  CDS            Nluc: NanoLuc® luciferase human codon-optimized
   1602..2111    +  CDS            MBP: MBP_PANTR - Experimental evidence at protein level: Swiss-Prot protein existence level 1. Is, with PLP, the most abundant protein component of the myelin membrane in the CNS. Has a role in both the formation and stabilization of this compact multilayer arrangement of bilayers. Each splice variant and charge isomer may have a specialized function in the assembly of an optimized, biochemically functional myelin membrane (By similarity). From Pan troglodytes (Chimpanzee).
   2120..2175    +  misc_feature   MCS: pUC18/19 multiple cloning site
   2182..2231    +  CDS            SET1 (fragment): solubility-enhancement tag derived from T7 phage gene 10B
   2239..2258    +  terminator     T7 terminator (fragment): transcription terminator for bacteriophage T7 RNA polymerase
   2280..2401    -  polyA_signal   SV40 poly(A) signal: SV40 polyadenylation signal
   2424..2492    -  CDS            large T antigen (fragment): large T antigen from SV40 (simian virus 40)
   2497..2529    +  rep_origin     M13 ori (fragment): M13 bacteriophage origin of replication; arrow indicates direction of (+) strand synthesis
   2530..2581    -  misc_feature   bom (fragment): basis of mobility region from pBR322
   2646..3003    +  promoter       SV40 promoter: SV40 enhancer and early promoter
   3018..3065    +  promoter       EM7 promoter: synthetic bacterial promoter&nbsp
   3097..3888    +  CDS            neo: KKA2_KLEPN - Also known as kan, nptII. Experimental evidence at protein level: Swiss-Prot protein existence level 1. Resistance to kanamycin, neomycin, paromomycin, ribostamycin, butirosin and gentamicin B. From Klebsiella pneumoniae.
   3955..4003    +  polyA_signal   poly(A) signal: synthetic polyadenylation signal
   4024..4113    -  CDS            tnpA (fragment): TN5P_ECOLX - Also known as tnp. Experimental evidence at protein level: Swiss-Prot protein existence level 1. Mediates transposition of transposon Tn5 by a 'cut and paste' mechanism. First, the monomeric transposase binds the 19 bp inverted DNA repeats flanking the transposon. Then, dimerization of the DNA- bound transposase creates a synaptic DNA complex. After nicking of the first DNA strand, excision of the transposon proceeds through a series of intermediates. The transposase then mediates the insertion of the transposon at a new site by strand transfer. The activity of the wild- type tran
   4242..4830    -  rep_origin     ori: high-copy-number ColE1/pMB1/pBR322/pUC origin of replication
   4946..5229    +  misc_feature   cer region: ColE1-derived recombination site that helps to maintain plasmids as monomers
