[The description below was written by a language model from this plasmid's Addgene catalogue record and pLannotate feature annotations shown in this document.]
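Description:
NanoLuc-MBP Fusion Vector is a 5.3 kb mammalian expression plasmid built on the pFN31K Nluc CMV-neo Flexi Vector backbone. It is designed to produce human MBP, which the annotation identifies as myelin basic protein, fused at its N-terminus to NanoLuc luciferase. Transcription in mammalian cells is driven by the human cytomegalovirus immediate early enhancer and promoter, followed by a chimeric β-globin/immunoglobulin heavy chain intron that generally improves transcript processing and expression. A T7 promoter sits just upstream of the coding region and could support T7 polymerase-driven transcription. The codon-optimized Nluc reading frame comes first, then a short linker region and the MBP coding sequence of about 510 nt. The annotation tool matched this to the chimpanzee orthologue, but the catalogue lists the insert as human with no mutations. Downstream lie a multiple cloning site remnant, a partial T7 terminator and an SV40 polyadenylation signal.

A single neo (nptII) gene provides selection in both hosts. It is preceded by the SV40 enhancer/early promoter for G418 selection of mammalian cells and by the synthetic bacterial EM7 promoter for kanamycin resistance in E. coli, and it ends with a synthetic poly(A) signal. The plasmid replicates from a high-copy ColE1/pUC-type origin, and a cer site helps keep it monomeric. Several other short annotated fragments (SET1, large T antigen, M13 ori, bom, tnpA) appear to be partial matches to backbone sequence rather than functional elements.

The stated purpose is expression of the NanoLuc-MBP fusion in mammalian cells. The record does not describe a specific assay, although luminescent fusions of this kind are commonly used for sensitive detection or as energy donors in proximity-based assays.
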