Addgene plasmid #236963: NanoLuc-MBP Fusion Vector
Purpose: Express NanoLuc(R)-MBP Fusion Protein in Mammalian Cells under a CMV promoter
Depositing lab: Promega Corporation.
Backbone
  Vector backbone: pFN31K Nluc CMV-neo Flexi(R) Vector
  Vector type: Mammalian Expression
  Selectable markers: Neomycin (select with G418)
Growth in bacteria
  Bacterial resistance: Kanamycin, 50 μg/mL
  Growth temperature: 37°C
  Growth strain: DH5alpha
  Copy number: High Copy
Gene/Insert
  Gene/Insert name: MBP
  Species: H. sapiens (human)
  Mutation: None
  Entrez Gene: MBP
  Promoter: CMV
  Tag / fusion protein: NanoLuc (R) (N terminal on backbone)
  Cloning method: Other
Terms and licenses: Academic/Nonprofit Terms; Industry Terms
How to cite: NanoLuc-MBP Fusion Vector was a gift from Promega Corporation (Addgene plasmid # 236963 ; http://n2t.net/addgene:236963 ; RRID:Addgene_236963)
